>Addgene plasmid #168771 | pMRX-IP-EGFP-mouse Plaat3 (N157stop) | addgene full sequence | sequence record 331252 | Addgene NGS Result
GACATTGATTATTGACTAGTTATTAATAGTAATCAATTACGGGGTCATTAGTTCATAGCCCATATATGGA
GTTCCGCGTTACATAACTTACGGTAAATGGCCCGCCTGGCTGACCGCCCAACGACCCCCGCCCATTGACG
TCAATAATGACGTATGTTCCCATAGTAACGCCAATAGGGACTTTCCATTGACGTCAATGGGTGGAGTATT
TACGGTAAACTGCCCACTTGGCAGTACATCAAGTGTATCATATGCCAAGTACGCCCCCTATTGACGTCAA
TGACGGTAAATGGCCCGCCTGGCATTATGCCCAGTACATGACCTTATGGGACTTTCCTACTTGGCAGTAC
ATCTACGTATTAGTCATCGCTATTACCATGCTAGAGAACCATCAGATGTTTCCAGGGTGCCCCAAGGACC
TGAAATGACCCTGTGCCTTATTTGAACTAACCAATCAGTTCGCTTCTCGCTTCTGTTCGCGCGCTTCTGC
TCCCCGAGCTCAATAAAAGAGCCCACAACCCCTCACTCGGCGCGCCAGTCCTCCGATTGACTGAGTCGCC
CGGGTACCCGTGTATCCAATAAACCCTCTTGCAGTTGCATCCGACTTGTGGTCTCGCTGTTCCTTGGGAG
GGTCTCCTCTGAGTGATTGACTACCCGTCAGCGGGGGTCTTTCATTTGGGGGCTCGTCCGGGATCGGGAG
ACCCCTGCCCAGGGACCACCGACCCACCACCGGGAGGTAAGCTGGCCAGCAACTTATCTGTGTCTGTCCG
ATTGTCTAGTGTCTATGACTGATTTTATGCGCCTGCGTCGGTACTAGTTAGCTAACTAGCTCTGTATCTG
GCGGACCCGTGGTGGAACTGACGAGTTCGGAACACCCGGCCGCAACCCTGGGAGACGTCCCAGGGACTTC
GGGGGCCGTTTTTGTGGCCCGACCTGAGTCCAAAAATCCCGATCGTTTTGGACTCTTTGGTGCACCCCCC
TTAGAGGAGGGATATGTGGTTCTGGTAGGAGACGAGAACCTAAAACAGTTCCCGCCTCCGTCTGAATTTT
TGCTTTCGGTTTGGGACCGAAGCCGCGCCGCGCGTCTTGTCTGCTGCAGCATCGTTCTGTGTTGTCTCTG
TCTGACTGTGTTTCTGTATTTGTCTGAAAATATGGGCCCGGGCCAGACTGTTACCACTCCCTTAAGTTTG
ACCTTAGGTCACTGGAAAGATGTCGAGCGGATCGCTCACAACCAGTCGGTAGATGTCAAGAAGAGACGTT
GGGTTACCTTCTGCTCTGCAGAATGGCCAACCTTTAACGTCGGATGGCCGCGAGACGGCACCTTTAACCG
AGACCTCATCACCCAGGTTAAGATCAAGGTCTTTTCACCTGGCCCGCATGGACACCCAGACCAGGTCCCC
TACATCGTGACCTGGGAAGCCTTGGCTTTTGACCCCCCTCCCTGGGTCAAGCCCTTTGTACACCCTAAGC
CTCCGCCTCCTCTTCCTCCATCCGCCCCGTCTCTCCCCCTTGAACCTCCTCGTTCGACCCCGCCTCGATC
CTCCCTTTATCCAGCCCTCACTCCTTCTCTAGGCGCCCCCATATGGCCATATGAGATCTTATATGGGGCA
CCCCCGCCCCTTGTAAACTTCCCTGACCCTGACATGACAAGAGTTACTAACAGCCCCTCTCTCCAAGCTC
ACTTACAGGCTCTCTACTTAGTCCAGCACGAAGTCTGGAGACCTCTGGCGGCAGCCTACCAAGAACAACT
GGACCGACCGGTGGTACCTCACCCTTACCGAGTCGGCGACACAGTGTGGGTCCGCCGACACCAGACTAAG
AACCTAGAACCTCGCTGGAAAGGACCTTACACAGTCCTGCTGACCACCCCCACCGCCCTCAAAGTAGACG
GCATCGCAGCTTGGATACACGCCGCCCACGTGAAGGCTGCCGACCCCGGGGGTGGACCATCCTCTAGACT
GCCGGATCTGCCATCGATATAAAGCTTGCCACCATGGTGAGCAAGGGCGAGGAGCTGTTCACCGGGGTGG
TGCCCATCCTGGTCGAGCTGGACGGCGACGTAAACGGCCACAAGTTCAGCGTGTCCGGCGAGGGCGAGGG
CGATGCCACCTACGGCAAGCTGACCCTGAAGTTCATCTGCACCACCGGCAAGCTGCCCGTGCCCTGGCCC
ACCCTCGTGACCACCCTGACCTACGGCGTGCAGTGCTTCAGCCGCTACCCCGACCACATGAAGCAGCACG
ACTTCTTCAAGTCCGCCATGCCCGAAGGCTACGTCCAGGAGCGCACCATCTTCTTCAAGGACGACGGCAA
CTACAAGACCCGCGCCGAGGTGAAGTTCGAGGGCGACACCCTGGTGAACCGCATCGAGCTGAAGGGCATC
GACTTCAAGGAGGACGGCAACATCCTGGGGCACAAGCTGGAGTACAACTACAACAGCCACAACGTCTATA
TCATGGCCGACAAGCAGAAGAACGGCATCAAGGTGAACTTCAAGATCCGCCACAACATCGAGGACGGCAG
CGTGCAGCTCGCCGACCACTACCAGCAGAACACCCCCATCGGCGACGGCCCCGTGCTGCTGCCCGACAAC
CACTACCTGAGCACCCAGTCCGCCCTGAGCAAAGACCCCAACGAGAAGCGCGATCACATGGTCCTGCTGG
AGTTCGTGACCGCCGCCGGGATCACTCTCGGCATGGACGAGCTGTACAAGGGTTCAGGCTCGGGATCCAT
GCTAGCACCCATACCAGAACCCAAGCCTGGAGACCTGATTGAGATTTTCCGCCCTATGTACAGACACTGG
GCCATCTATGTTGGTGATGGATACGTGATCCACCTGGCTCCTCCAAGTGAAATCGCAGGAGCTGGGGCAG
CCAGCATCATGTCTGCTTTGACTGACAAGGCCATAGTGAAGAAAGAACTGCTGTGCCATGTGGCCGGGAA
GGACAAGTACCAGGTCAATAACAAACATGACGAGGAGTACACCCCACTGCCTCTGAGCAAGATCATCCAG
CGGGCTGAGAGACTGGTGGGGCAGGAGGTGCTCTACAGGCTGACCAGCGAGAACTGTGAGCACTTTGTGA
ATGAACTACGCTATGGAGTTCCTCGGAGTGATCAGGTCAGAGATGCGGTCAAGGCGGTAGGCATCGCTGG
AGTGGGCTTGGCGGCCTTGGGCCTCGTTGGAGTCATGCTCTCCAGATAGAAGAAACAGAAGCAATGACTC
GAGAGCGGCCGCTACGTAAATTCCGCCCCCCCCCCTAACGTTACTGGCCGAAGCCGCTTGGAATAAGGCC
GGTGTGCGTTTGTCTATATGTTATTTTCCACCATATTGCCGTCTTTTGGCAATGTGAGGGCCCGGAAACC
TGGCCCTGTCTTCTTGACGAGCATTCCTAGGGGTCTTTCCCCTCTCGCCAAAGGAATGCAAGGTCTGTTG
AATGTCGTGAAGGAAGCAGTTCCTCTGGAAGTTTCTTGAAGACAAACAACGTCTGTAGCGACCCTTTGCA
GGCAGCGGAACCCCCCACCTGGCGACAGGTGCCTCTGCGGCCAAAAGCCACGTGTATAAGATACACCTGC
AAAGGCGGCACAACCCCAGTGCCACGTTGTGAGTTGGATAGTTGTGGAAAGAGTCAAATGGCTCTCCTCA
AGCGTATTCAACAAGGGGCTGAAGGATGCCCAGAAGGTACCCCATTGTATGGGATCTGATCTGGGGCCTC
GGTGCACATGCTTTACATGTGTTTAGTCGAGGTTAAAAAAACGTCTAGGCCCCCCGAACCACGGGGACGT
GGTTTTCCTTTGAAAAACACGATGATAATATGGCCACAACCGTCGACATGACCGAGTACAAGCCCACGGT
GCGCCTCGCCACCCGCGACGACGTCCCCCGGGCCGTACGCACCCTCGCCGCCGCGTTCGCCGACTACCCC
GCCACGCGCCACACCGTCGACCCGGACCGCCACATCGAGCGGGTCACCGAGCTGCAAGAACTCTTCCTCA
CGCGCGTCGGGCTCGACATCGGCAAGGTGTGGGTCGCGGACGACGGCGCCGCGGTGGCGGTCTGGACCAC
GCCGGAGAGCGTCGAAGCGGGGGCGGTGTTCGCCGAGATCGGCCCGCGCATGGCCGAGTTGAGCGGTTCC
CGGCTGGCCGCGCAGCAACAGATGGAAGGCCTCCTGGCGCCGCACCGGCCCAAGGAGCCCGCGTGGTTCC
TGGCCACCGTCGGCGTCTCGCCCGACCACCAGGGCAAGGGTCTGGGCAGCGCCGTCGTGCTCCCCGGAGT
GGAGGCGGCCGAGCGCGCCGGGGTGCCCGCCTTCCTGGAGACCTCCGCGCCCCGCAACCTCCCCTTCTAC
GAGCGGCTCGGCTTCACCGTCACCGCCGACGTCGAGGTGCCCGAAGGACCGCGCACCTGGTGCATGACCC
GCAAGCCCGGTGCCTGAGTCGACCGCCCGCCCCACGACCCGCAGCGCCCGACCGAAAGGAGCGCACGACC
CCATGGCTCGACGATAAAATAAAAGATTTTATTTAGTCTCCAGAAAAAGGGGGGAATGAAAGACCCCACC
TGTAGGTTTGGCAAGCTAGCTTAAGTAACGCCATTTTGCAAGGCATGGAAAAATACATAACTGAGAATAG
AGAAGTTCAGATCAAGGTCAGGAACAGATGGAACAGCTGAATATGGGCCAAACAGGATATCTGTGGTAAG
CAGTTCCTGCCCCGGCTCAGGGCCAAGAACAGATGGAACAGCTGAATATGGGCCAAACAGGATATCTGTG
GTAAGCAGTTCCTGCCCCGGCTCAGGGCCAAGAACAGATGGTCCCCAGATGCGGTCCAGCCCTCAGCAGT
TTCTAGAGAACCATCAGATGTTTCCAGGGTGCCCCAAGGACCTGAAATGACCCTGTGCCTTATTTGAACT
AACCAATCAGTTCGCTTCTCGCTTCTGTTCGCGCGCTTCTGCTCCCCGAGCTCAATAAAAGAGCCCACAA
CCCCTCACTCGGGGCGCCAGTCCTCCGATTGACTGAGTCGCCCGGGTACCCGTGTATCCAATAAACCCTC
TTGCAGTTGCATCCGACTTGTGGTCTCGCTGTTCCTTGGGAGGGTCTCCTCTGAGTGATTGACTACCCGT
CAGCGGGGGTCTTTCACATGCAGCATGTATCAAAATTAATTTGGTTTTTTTTCTTAAGTATTTACATTAA
ATGGCCATAGTTGCATTAATGAATCGGCCAACGCGCGGGGAGAGGCGGTTTGCGTATTGGGCGCTCTTCC
GCTTCCTCGCTCACTGACTCGCTGCGCTCGGTCGTTCGGCTGCGGCGAGCGGTATCAGCTCACTCAAAGG
CGGTAATACGGTTATCCACAGAATCAGGGGATAACGCAGGAAAGAACATGTGAGCAAAAGGCCAGCAAAA
GGCCAGGAACCGTAAAAAGGCCGCGTTGCTGGCGTTTTTCCATAGGCTCCGCCCCCCTGACGAGCATCAC
AAAAATCGACGCTCAAGTCAGAGGTGGCGAAACCCGACAGGACTATAAAGATACCAGGCGTTTCCCCCTG
GAAGCTCCCTCGTGCGCTCTCCTGTTCCGACCCTGCCGCTTACCGGATACCTGTCCGCCTTTCTCCCTTC
GGGAAGCGTGGCGCTTTCTCATAGCTCACGCTGTAGGTATCTCAGTTCGGTGTAGGTCGTTCGCTCCAAG
CTGGGCTGTGTGCACGAACCCCCCGTTCAGCCCGACCGCTGCGCCTTATCCGGTAACTATCGTCTTGAGT
CCAACCCGGTAAGACACGACTTATCGCCACTGGCAGCAGCCACTGGTAACAGGATTAGCAGAGCGAGGTA
TGTAGGCGGTGCTACAGAGTTCTTGAAGTGGTGGCCTAACTACGGCTACACTAGAAGAACAGTATTTGGT
ATCTGCGCTCTGCTGAAGCCAGTTACCTTCGGAAAAAGAGTTGGTAGCTCTTGATCCGGCAAACAAACCA
CCGCTGGTAGCGGTGGTTTTTTTGTTTGCAAGCAGCAGATTACGCGCAGAAAAAAAGGATCTCAAGAAGA
TCCTTTGATCTTTTCTACGGGGTCTGACGCTCAGTGGAACGAAAACTCACGTTAAGGGATTTTGGTCATG
AGATTATCAAAAAGGATCTTCACCTAGATCCTTTTGCGGCCGGCCGCAAATCAATCTAAAGTATATATGA
GTAAACTTGGTCTGACAGTTACCAATGCTTAATCAGTGAGGCACCTATCTCAGCGATCTGTCTATTTCGT
TCATCCATAGTTGCCTGACTCCCCGTCGTGTAGATAACTACGATACGGGAGGGCTTACCATCTGGCCCCA
GTGCTGCAATGATACCGCGAGACCCACGCTCACCGGCTCCAGATTTATCAGCAATAAACCAGCCAGCCGG
AAGGGCCGAGCGCAGAAGTGGTCCTGCAACTTTATCCGCCTCCATCCAGTCTATTAATTGTTGCCGGGAA
GCTAGAGTAAGTAGTTCGCCAGTTAATAGTTTGCGCAACGTTGTTGCCATTGCTACAGGCATCGTGGTGT
CACGCTCGTCGTTTGGTATGGCTTCATTCAGCTCCGGTTCCCAACGATCAAGGCGAGTTACATGATCCCC
CATGTTGTGCAAAAAAGCGGTTAGCTCCTTCGGTCCTCCGATCGTTGTCAGAAGTAAGTTGGCCGCAGTG
TTATCACTCATGGTTATGGCAGCACTGCATAATTCTCTTACTGTCATGCCATCCGTAAGATGCTTTTCTG
TGACTGGTGAGTACTCAACCAAGTCATTCTGAGAATAGTGTATGCGGCGACCGAGTTGCTCTTGCCCGGC
GTCAACACGGGATAATACCGCGCCACATAGCAGAACTTTAAAAGTGCTCATCATTGGAAAACGTTCTTCG
GGGCGAAAACTCTCAAGGATCTTACCGCTGTTGAGATCCAGTTCGATGTAACCCACTCGTGCACCCAACT
GATCTTCAGCATCTTTTACTTTCACCAGCGTTTCTGGGTGAGCAAAAACAGGAAGGCAAAATGCCGCAAA
AAAGGGAATAAGGGCGACACGGAAATGTTGAATACTCATACTCTTCCTTTTTCAATATTATTGAAGCATT
TATCAGGGTTATTGTCTCATGAGCGGATACATATTTGAATGTATTTAGAAAAATAAACAAATAGGGGTTC
CGCGCACATTTCCCCGAAAAGTGCCACCTGACGTCTAAGAAACCATTATTATCATGACATTAACCTATAA
AAATAGGCGTATCACGAGGCCCTTTCGTCTTCACTATAGGAGCTTGGCCCATTGCATACGTTGTATCCAT
ATCATAATATGTACATTTATATTGGCTCATGTCCAACATTACCGCCATGTT
Features (pLannotate 1.2.2; 15 found; start..end, strand, type, name):
      1..380     +  enhancer       CMV enhancer: human cytomegalovirus immediate early enhancer
    381..676     +  LTR            3' LTR (ΔU3) (fragment): self-inactivating 3' long terminal repeat (LTR) from Moloney murine leukemia virus
    739..1096    +  misc_feature   MMLV Ψ: packaging signal of Moloney murine leukemia virus (MMLV)
   1161..1577    +  CDS            gag (truncated): truncated Moloney murine leukemia virus (MMLV) gag gene lacking the start codon
   1587..1961    +  misc_feature   pol region: Moloney murine leukemia virus (MMLV) pol region containing the splice acceptor site
   1994..2710    +  CDS            EGFP: EGFP is a basic (constitutively fluorescent) green fluorescent protein published in 1996, derived from Aequorea victoria. It is reported to be a rapidly-maturing weak dimer with moderate acid sensitivity.
   2729..3214    +  CDS            Plaat3: PLAT3_MOUSE - Also known as H-rev107 From Mus musculus (Mouse).
   3246..3821    +  misc_feature   IRES2: internal ribosome entry site (IRES) of the encephalomyocarditis virus (EMCV)
   3828..4427    +  CDS            PuroR: puromycin N-acetyltransferase; pac from Streptomyces alboniger; confers resistance to puromycin
   4535..4656    +  LTR            3' LTR (ΔU3) (fragment): self-inactivating 3' long terminal repeat (LTR) from Moloney murine leukemia virus
   4657..5126    +  LTR            LTR: long terminal repeat from Moloney murine leukemia virus
   5192..5244    -  CDS            lacI (fragment): lac repressor; lacI; The lac repressor binds to the lac operator to inhibit transcription in E. coli. This inhibition can be relieved by adding lactose or isopropyl-β-D-thiogalactopyranoside (IPTG).
   5427..6015    -  rep_origin     ori: high-copy-number ColE1/pMB1/pBR322/pUC origin of replication
   6179..7039    -  CDS            AmpR: β-lactamase; bla; confers resistance to ampicillin, carbenicillin, and related antibiotics
   7040..7144    -  promoter       AmpR promoter: bla
