[The description below was written by a language model from this plasmid's Addgene catalogue record and pLannotate feature annotations shown in this document.]
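Description:
pMRX-IP-EGFP-mouse Plaat3 (N157stop) is a Moloney murine leukemia virus-based retroviral expression plasmid of about 7.3 kb, built on the pMRX-IPU-EGFP backbone, which is itself derived from the pMX vector family. It is maintained in E. coli through a high-copy ColE1/pUC-type origin and an ampicillin resistance gene driven by its own bla promoter. On the viral side, a CMV enhancer is fused to a partial LTR at the 5' end, an arrangement that typically drives strong transcription of the viral genome in packaging cells. This is followed by the MMLV Ψ packaging signal, a truncated gag segment lacking its start codon, and a pol region carrying the splice acceptor. An MMLV LTR closes the proviral unit downstream of the cargo.

The payload is a bicistronic cassette. EGFP is fused to the N terminus of mouse Plaat3 (also known as Hrasls3, Pla2g16 or H-rev107), a PLAAT-family phospholipase. The name indicates a stop codon introduced at position N157, so that the C-terminal element of the protein is deleted. An EMCV IRES then allows translation of puromycin N-acetyltransferase from the same transcript, so puromycin selection enriches for cells that also express the fusion protein. No separate internal promoter is annotated, so expression presumably comes from the LTR-driven transcript.

The construct is intended for transient expression or retroviral transduction of mammalian cells to generate stable, fluorescently trackable lines. According to the record, it comes from work on organelle degradation in the lens by PLAAT phospholipases. There it would serve as a truncation mutant for testing what the C-terminal region contributes to Plaat3 behaviour, although the record does not specify the assay.
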