Addgene plasmid #168771: pMRX-IP-EGFP-mouse Plaat3 (N157stop)
Purpose: Expresses EGFP-Plaat3 (C-terminal element is deleted) in mammalian cells
Depositing lab: Noboru Mizushima. Depositing organization: The University of Tokyo. Publication: Organelle degradation in the lens by PLAAT phospholipases. Morishita H, Eguchi T, Tsukamoto S, Sakamaki Y, Takahashi S, Saito C, Koyama-Honda I, Mizushima N. Nature. 2021 Apr;592(7855):634-638. doi: 10.1038/s41586-021-03439-w. Epub 2021 Apr 14. PubMed 33854238.
Backbone
  Vector backbone: pMRX-IPU-EGFP
  Backbone manufacturer: Dr.Shoji Yamaoka of Tokyo Medical and Dental University
  Backbone size w/o insert (bp): 6404
  Total vector size (bp): 7331
  Vector type: Mammalian Expression, Retroviral
  Selectable markers: Puromycin
Growth in bacteria
  Bacterial resistance: Ampicillin, 100 μg/mL
  Growth temperature: 37°C
  Growth strain: NEB Stable
  Copy number: High Copy
Gene/Insert
  Gene/Insert name: Hrasls3 (alt names: Plaat3; Pla2g16)
  Species: M. musculus (mouse)
  Insert size (bp): 489
  GenBank ID: NM_001362425.1
  Entrez Gene: Plaat3 (a.k.a. AdPLA, HRSL3, Hrasls3, Hrev107, MLP-3, Pla2g16)
  Tag / fusion protein: EGFP (N terminal on backbone)
Resource information
  A portion of this plasmid was derived from a plasmid made by: It has the pMX backbone
Terms and licenses: Academic/Nonprofit Terms; Industry Terms: Not Available to Industry
How to cite: pMRX-IP-EGFP-mouse Plaat3 (N157stop) was a gift from Noboru Mizushima (Addgene plasmid # 168771 ; http://n2t.net/addgene:168771 ; RRID:Addgene_168771)
