>Addgene plasmid #168771 | pMRX-IP-EGFP-mouse Plaat3 (N157stop) | depositor partial sequence | sequence record 327007 | HRASLS3 (N157stop)
ATGCTAGCACCCATACCAGAACCCAAGCCTGGAGACCTGATTGAGATTTTCCGCCCTATGTACAGACACT
GGGCCATCTATGTTGGTGATGGATACGTGATCCACCTGGCTCCTCCAAGTGAAATCGCAGGAGCTGGGGC
AGCCAGCATCATGTCTGCTTTGACTGACAAGGCCATAGTGAAGAAAGAACTGCTGTGCCATGTGGCCGGG
AAGGACAAGTACCAGGTCAATAACAAACATGACGAGGAGTACACCCCACTGCCTCTGAGCAAGATCATCC
AGCGGGCTGAGAGACTGGTGGGGCAGGAGGTGCTCTACAGGCTGACCAGCGAGAACTGTGAGCACTTTGT
GAATGAACTACGCTATGGAGTTCCTCGGAGTGATCAGGTCAGAGATGCGGTCAAGGCGGTAGGCATCGCT
GGAGTGGGCTTGGCGGCCTTGGGCCTCGTTGGAGTCATGCTCTCCAGATAGAAGAAACAGAAGCAATGA
